Addgene plasmid #119792: KFP79
Purpose: rpoD2∆::NatR
Depositing lab: Erin O'Shea. Depositing organization: Harvard University. Publication: An RpaA-Dependent Sigma Factor Cascade Sets the Timing of Circadian Transcriptional Rhythms in Synechococcus elongatus. Fleming KE, O'Shea EK. Cell Rep. 2018 Dec 11;25(11):2937-2945.e3. doi: 10.1016/j.celrep.2018.11.049. PubMed 30540929.
Backbone
  Vector backbone: puc18
  Vector type: Bacterial Expression
Growth in bacteria
  Bacterial resistance: Ampicillin, 100 μg/mL
  Growth temperature: 37°C
  Growth strain: DH5alpha
  Copy number: Unknown
Gene/Insert
  Gene/Insert name: NatR
Terms and licenses: Academic/Nonprofit Terms; Industry Terms: Not Available to Industry
How to cite: KFP79 was a gift from Erin O'Shea (Addgene plasmid # 119792 ; http://n2t.net/addgene:119792 ; RRID:Addgene_119792)
