[The description below was written by a language model from this plasmid's Addgene catalogue record and pLannotate feature annotations shown in this document.]
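Description:
KFP79 is a pUC18-based plasmid, 5,251 nt in the sequenced record, built as a gene-replacement template for deleting the sigma factor gene rpoD2 and substituting a nourseothricin resistance marker (rpoD2Δ::NatR). The associated work concerns circadian transcription in the cyanobacterium Synechococcus elongatus. Although catalogued as a bacterial expression vector, it functions as a knockout construct that is simply propagated in E. coli. Maintenance relies on the high-copy ColE1/pUC origin and the β-lactamase gene (AmpR) with its own promoter, which gives ampicillin selection. Remnants of the pUC backbone are also annotated: the CAP binding site, lac promoter and operator, split fragments of the multiple cloning site, a lacZα fragment, and short bom, rop and lacI fragments.

The insert sits between the two multiple cloning site fragments, interrupting lacZα. Its central annotated element is a reverse-strand coding sequence for a streptothricin acetyltransferase (sta, from Streptomyces lavendulae), which detoxifies streptothricin-class antibiotics such as nourseothricin and corresponds to the NatR marker. Immediately upstream of it in the direction of transcription are a short fragment matching Bacillus subtilis veg and a tet promoter fragment. These may contribute to expression of the marker, though the record does not state which promoter drives it.

On either side of the cassette lie largely unannotated stretches. One of them contains a fragment of a S. elongatus PCC 7942 gene encoding a DHNA-CoA hydrolase. This is consistent with these regions being chromosomal homology arms flanking the rpoD2 locus, which would direct double-crossover recombination to replace rpoD2 with the marker, but the arms are not explicitly defined in the record. The plasmid carries no annotated cyanobacterial replication origin, which fits use as a non-replicating integration template for generating rpoD2 deletion strains.
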