Features (pLannotate 1.2.2; 16 found; start..end, strand, type, name):
    102..123     +  protein_bind   CAP binding site: CAP binding activates transcription in the presence of cAMP. E. coli catabolite activator protein
    138..168     +  promoter       lac promoter: promoter for the E. coli lac operon
    176..192     +  protein_bind   lac operator: The lac repressor binds to the lac operator to inhibit transcription in E. coli. This inhibition can be relieved by adding lactose or isopropyl-β-D-thiogalactopyranoside (IPTG). lac repressor encoded by lacI
    225..242     +  misc_feature   MCS (fragment): pUC18/19 multiple cloning site
   1136..1702    -  CDS            sta: STA_STRLA - Experimental evidence at protein level: Swiss-Prot protein existence level 1. Involved in resistance to streptothricin, a broad-spectrum antibiotic produced by streptomycetes. Detoxifies streptothricin via acetylation of the beta amino group of the first beta-lysyl moiety of streptothricin. From Streptomyces lavendulae.
   1709..1792    -  CDS            veg (fragment): VEG_BACSU - Experimental evidence at protein level: Swiss-Prot protein existence level 1. Stimulates biofilm formation via transcriptional activation of extracellular matrix genes. Acts by repressing SinR activity, independently of the SinI, SlrA and SlrR pathways. Could also be involved in the regulation of other genes during biofilm and spore formation. From Bacillus subtilis (strain 168).
   1935..1952    -  promoter       tet promoter (fragment): E. coli promoter for tetracycline efflux protein gene
   2613..2801    -  CDS            DNCH_SYNE7 (fragment): Protein inferred from homology: Swiss-Prot protein existence level 3. Catalyzes the hydrolysis of 1,4-dihydroxy-2-naphthoyl-CoA (DHNA-CoA) to 1,4-dihydroxy-2-naphthoate (DHNA), a reaction involved in phylloquinone (vitamin K1) biosynthesis. From Synechococcus elongatus (strain PCC 7942 / FACHB-805) (Anacystis nidulans R2).
   2804..2847    +  misc_feature   MCS (fragment): pUC18/19 multiple cloning site
   2850..3004    +  CDS            lacZα (fragment): LacZα fragment of β-galactosidase; lacZ fragment
   3010..3109    -  misc_feature   bom (fragment): basis of mobility region from pBR322
   3211..3246    -  CDS            rop (fragment): Rop protein, which maintains plasmids at low copy number; rop
   3341..3445    +  promoter       AmpR promoter: bla
   3446..4306    +  CDS            AmpR: β-lactamase; bla; confers resistance to ampicillin, carbenicillin, and related antibiotics
   4477..5065    +  rep_origin     ori: high-copy-number ColE1/pMB1/pBR322/pUC origin of replication
   5248..89      +  CDS            lacI (fragment) (across the origin): lac repressor; lacI; The lac repressor binds to the lac operator to inhibit transcription in E. coli. This inhibition can be relieved by adding lactose or isopropyl-β-D-thiogalactopyranoside (IPTG).
>Addgene plasmid #119792 | KFP79 | addgene full sequence | sequence record 232104 | Addgene NGS Result
CCAATACGCAAACCGCCTCTCCCCGCGCGTTGGCCGATTCATTAATGCAGCTGGCACGACAGGTTTCCCG
ACTGGAAAGCGGGCAGTGAGCGCAACGCAATTAATGTGAGTTAGCTCACTCATTAGGCACCCCAGGCTTT
ACACTTTATGCTTCCGGCTCGTATGTTGTGTGGAATTGTGAGCGGATAACAATTTCACACAGGAAACAGC
TATGACATGATTACGAATTCGAGCTCGGTACCTGCACTGGTACTACATCTTCCAGACCAATCAAGCCGCG
CTAGAAGCTGCCCAAAAACACGACATGGGTGTGTTCATCATCAGCCCCTCTGATAAGGGCGGACACCTCT
ACTCACCGCCGCAAAAACTGGTCGATCTCTGCGAGCCACTGCACCCCATGGTCTTCAATGACCTCTTTTG
CCTCAGCCAGCCCCAAATCCATACCCTCAGCATTGGTGCGGCGCGGCCCAGTGATTTTGATCGCCACTTG
GAAACCTTGCCCTTGCTTGACCAAGCGGATCAGGTATTGCCGCCAATCTTGGAGCGCCTCGAAGCAGCTG
CCACTGCTGCACTGGGGCAAGACTGGCTGGACACCTGGATGGTTGGCTTGCCCACCCCTGACACCACCCC
GGGGGAAATTAATATCCCGACGATTGTCTGGCTTTACAATCTTGTGCAAGCTTTCGACATGGTCAAATAC
GCCAAAGCTCGCTACAACTTGCTTGGTAATGGTGGCCACTGGTTTCCGGGGCAAAGGGCAGGACAGTTTG
ATCCAGTTGCACTCTCCGCAGCCCTCGATCAAAGCCCTCATCGCGATCGCATTCTCCAAATTCTCAAGGA
AATGGATGCTTGGTTGGGGGGTGAGTCTGTCGTTCGACTCTCCCAAAGCAGCTGATCCTTAAGACGATCC
CCTGCGCGATCGCCCAGACTTTAGGGAACTTTAAGGATACTTACAACGTCCTGCTAGGCAGTGAAGCTTT
TAAGGGTGCCTAGTCATGTCAGCTTGCGCCACTACAGCCAAGAAGCTCATTCCGGTTTTCCCTACCTAGT
CAGTCAAACTCATAACGATTATGATTTGGCCATATTGCTCTCCCTTAAAAAAAAGCCCGCTCATTAGGCG
GGCTGGCCGGCCTTAGGGGCAGGGCATGCTCATGTACAGGGCCTGTTCGCCATCACTGGCGGTGCCATCG
TACAGAGCGGTATCCAGGCCACACAGGGTGAAGCCCATGCGGCGATAGGCGTGGATAGCGGGAGCGTTCA
CGTTGGTCACTTCCAGCCACAGGTGGCCAGCACCGCGTTCGCGAGCAAATTCGGTGGCCAGGCCCATCAG
AGCGCGACCAACGCCGTGACCGCGGTGTTCGGGAGCCACTTCAATATCTTCCACGGTCAAGCGGCGATTC
CAGCCGCTGTAGCTCACCACCACAAAGCCAGCCAGATCGCCATCATCACCGTAGGCCACAAAGGTGCGGC
TATCGGGATCGCCATCTTCGCCAGCATCCGATTCATCATCACTTTCATCATCGGGAAACACTTTGGTCAG
AGGGGGATCGACGGGCACTTCGCGCAGGGTAAAGCCATCACCCGTGGCGGTCACGCGAAACACGGTATCG
GTGGTAAAGCTGCCATCCAGGGCTTCGATGGCTTCGGCATCACCGGGAACGCTGGTGCGGTAGCGGTAGG
CGGTATCATCCAGGGTGGTCATATGGATCCGGCCACCGTTTGCTTTTAACGTCAGCCTTTTACCTAAATT
CCCATCAAGCGATCTTTTAATATCGGACAACGTCATCGCCATTGCATCCACCTCACTACATTTATTGTAC
AACACGAGCCCATTTTTGTCAAATAAAATTTAAATTATATCAACGTTAATAAGACGTTGTCAATAAAATT
ATTTTGACAAAATTTCCTTTGCTTGTTTGCTCTATTCCTATAATTCGATGATAAGCTGTCAAACATGAGA
ATTCAACTTGCATGTTCAGGTTTTGTCACAACCGCAAACTGGGATGGTTTAATGGGCTCAAGCTTGCAAA
AAGTAGCAAATAATACAAAATGGCACCGCGATCGCTCAGACGGCTGCATTGGCATTGGGAGCAACAACGA
TCGCAATCAGACCTGATTCAGCCCCGCTACTCTCGGCAACAAGTGCTGGCATCTTGGCTCGGAGCCCTCG
TCGGTATTGGTCTTTTGGGCTGGTTGACCCAAGCGAGTGGCTACCCTTTGGTAGCAGCTCCCATGGGTGC
GACCTCGGTGTTGCTGTTCGGCTTACCCAATAGTCCTTTGGCGCAGCCGCGCAATGTCATTTTGGGCAAT
GGGCTCGGTGCTCTAATTGCTGTTCTGTGTGTGTTGCTCTTGGGTGCTAACCCTTGGAGCATGGGCTTTG
CTGTCGGTGTCACGATCGCTCTCACCCAATTGTTGCGCTGTGTCCATCCTCCGGCGGGTGCAGTTGCTCT
CCTCGGAGTGATTGTCAAAGCGAAGTGGGCTTACATCCTGCTGCCTGTTTTGAGCGGATCGATTCTCCTG
TGCGTGATTACGGCGCTCTATAGTCGCTGGGCACCCGATCGCCATCATCGCCGCTATCCTGTGCACTGGC
TCTAGCTAATCGACGTTCTTTAATCGGCAGTGATCTGCAACCAGTCCTGAAGTCGTTCGGGCAAGGGCGA
TCGCTGTCTTGTTTGGCTTTCTAGGCAAAGGTGAATGGTTTGGGCTGTGGCCACTGGCTGATGGTTGTGG
CTGAGACGATAATCAACCCGAAAGCGATCGCGACCCAAAGCGGTAGCCTGTAACTCAATCTCTAGGCGAT
CGCGTACCCGGGGATCCTCTAGAGTCGACCTGCAGGCATGCAAGCTTGGCACTGGCCGTCGTTTTACAAC
GTCGTGACTGGGAAAACCCTGGCGTTACCCAACTTAATCGCCTTGCAGCACATCCCCCTTTCGCCAGCTG
GCGTAATAGCGAAGAGGCCCGCACCGATCGCCCTTCCCAACAGTTGCGCAGCCTGAATGGCGAATGGCGC
CTGATGCGGTATTTTCTCCTTACGCATCTGTGCGGTATTTCACACCGCATATGGTGCACTCTCAGTACAA
TCTGCTCTGATGCCGCATAGTTAAGCCAGCCCCGACACCCGCCAACACCCGCTGACGCGCCCTGACGGGC
TTGTCTGCTCCCGGCATCCGCTTACAGACAAGCTGTGACCGTCTCCGGGAGCTGCATGTGTCAGAGGTTT
TCACCGTCATCACCGAAACGCGCGAGACGAAAGGGCCTCGTGATACGCCTATTTTTATAGGTTAATGTCA
TGATAATAATGGTTTCTTAGACGTCAGGTGGCACTTTTCGGGGAAATGTGCGCGGAACCCCTATTTGTTT
ATTTTTCTAAATACATTCAAATATGTATCCGCTCATGAGACAATAACCCTGATAAATGCTTCAATAATAT
TGAAAAAGGAAGAGTATGAGTATTCAACATTTCCGTGTCGCCCTTATTCCCTTTTTTGCGGCATTTTGCC
TTCCTGTTTTTGCTCACCCAGAAACGCTGGTGAAAGTAAAAGATGCTGAAGATCAGTTGGGTGCACGAGT
GGGTTACATCGAACTGGATCTCAACAGCGGTAAGATCCTTGAGAGTTTTCGCCCCGAAGAACGTTTTCCA
ATGATGAGCACTTTTAAAGTTCTGCTATGTGGCGCGGTATTATCCCGTATTGACGCCGGGCAAGAGCAAC
TCGGTCGCCGCATACACTATTCTCAGAATGACTTGGTTGAGTACTCACCAGTCACAGAAAAGCATCTTAC
GGATGGCATGACAGTAAGAGAATTATGCAGTGCTGCCATAACCATGAGTGATAACACTGCGGCCAACTTA
CTTCTGACAACGATCGGAGGACCGAAGGAGCTAACCGCTTTTTTGCACAACATGGGGGATCATGTAACTC
GCCTTGATCGTTGGGAACCGGAGCTGAATGAAGCCATACCAAACGACGAGCGTGACACCACGATGCCTGT
AGCAATGGCAACAACGTTGCGCAAACTATTAACTGGCGAACTACTTACTCTAGCTTCCCGGCAACAATTA
ATAGACTGGATGGAGGCGGATAAAGTTGCAGGACCACTTCTGCGCTCGGCCCTTCCGGCTGGCTGGTTTA
TTGCTGATAAATCTGGAGCCGGTGAGCGTGGGTCTCGCGGTATCATTGCAGCACTGGGGCCAGATGGTAA
GCCCTCCCGTATCGTAGTTATCTACACGACGGGGAGTCAGGCAACTATGGATGAACGAAATAGACAGATC
GCTGAGATAGGTGCCTCACTGATTAAGCATTGGTAACTGTCAGACCAAGTTTACTCATATATACTTTAGA
TTGATTTAAAACTTCATTTTTAATTTAAAAGGATCTAGGTGAAGATCCTTTTTGATAATCTCATGACCAA
AATCCCTTAACGTGAGTTTTCGTTCCACTGAGCGTCAGACCCCGTAGAAAAGATCAAAGGATCTTCTTGA
GATCCTTTTTTTCTGCGCGTAATCTGCTGCTTGCAAACAAAAAAACCACCGCTACCAGCGGTGGTTTGTT
TGCCGGATCAAGAGCTACCAACTCTTTTTCCGAAGGTAACTGGCTTCAGCAGAGCGCAGATACCAAATAC
TGTTCTTCTAGTGTAGCCGTAGTTAGGCCACCACTTCAAGAACTCTGTAGCACCGCCTACATACCTCGCT
CTGCTAATCCTGTTACCAGTGGCTGCTGCCAGTGGCGATAAGTCGTGTCTTACCGGGTTGGACTCAAGAC
GATAGTTACCGGATAAGGCGCAGCGGTCGGGCTGAACGGGGGGTTCGTGCACACAGCCCAGCTTGGAGCG
AACGACCTACACCGAACTGAGATACCTACAGCGTGAGCTATGAGAAAGCGCCACGCTTCCCGAAGGGAGA
AAGGCGGACAGGTATCCGGTAAGCGGCAGGGTCGGAACAGGAGAGCGCACGAGGGAGCTTCCAGGGGGAA
ACGCCTGGTATCTTTATAGTCCTGTCGGGTTTCGCCACCTCTGACTTGAGCGTCGATTTTTGTGATGCTC
GTCAGGGGGGCGGAGCCTATGGAAAAACGCCAGCAACGCGGCCTTTTTACGGTTCCTGGCCTTTTGCTGG
CCTTTTGCTCACATGTTCTTTCCTGCGTTATCCCCTGATTCTGTGGATAACCGTATTACCGCCTTTGAGT
GAGCTGATACCGCTCGCCGCAGCCGAACGACCGAGCGCAGCGAGTCAGTGAGCGAGGAAGCGGAAGAGCG
C
